Addgene plasmid #110995: CHT1-COMP-blac-flag-his
Purpose: Expresses pentamerised full-length protein ectodomain with no N-linked glycans in mammalian cells. Contains a C-terminal rat Cd4 d3+4 tag, COMP pentamerisation domain, flag- and 6xHis tags.
Depositing lab: Gavin Wright. Depositing organization: Wellcome Sanger Institute. Publication: Systematic Identification of Plasmodium Falciparum Sporozoite Membrane Protein Interactions Reveals an Essential Role for the p24 Complex in Host Infection. Knockel J, Dundas K, Yang ASP, Galaway F, Metcalf T, Gemert GV, Sauerwein RW, Rayner JC, Billker O, Wright GJ. Mol Cell Proteomics. 2021;20:100038. doi: 10.1074/mcp.RA120.002432. Epub 2021 Jan 27. PubMed 33515807.
Backbone
  Vector backbone: pTT3
  Backbone manufacturer: pTT3 was obtained from Yves Durocher, National Research Council of Canada-Biotechnology Research Institute
  Backbone size w/o insert (bp): 7661
  Vector type: Mammalian Expression
Growth in bacteria
  Bacterial resistance: Ampicillin, 100 μg/mL
  Growth temperature: 37°C
  Growth strain: DH5alpha
  Copy number: Unknown
Gene/Insert
  Gene/Insert name: chitinase (CHT1) (alt names: PF3D7_1252200; PFCHT1)
  Insert size (bp): 1134
  Mutation: All NXT/S sites mutated to NXA, where X is any amino acid except Proline
  Entrez Gene: PF3D7_1252200 (a.k.a. PF3D7_1252200, PFL2510w)
  Promoter: CMV
  Tag / fusion protein: Exogenous signal peptide of mouse origin (N terminal on insert); rat Cd4d3+4, beta-lactamase, triple FLAG tag, 6xHis tag (C terminal on insert)
  Cloning method: Restriction Enzyme; 5′ cloning site Not1 (not destroyed); 3′ cloning site Asc1 (not destroyed)
Terms and licenses: Academic/Nonprofit Terms; Industry Terms: Not Available to Industry
How to cite: CHT1-COMP-blac-flag-his was a gift from Gavin Wright (Addgene plasmid # 110995 ; http://n2t.net/addgene:110995 ; RRID:Addgene_110995)
