[The description below was written by a language model from this plasmid's Addgene catalogue record and pLannotate feature annotations shown in this document.]
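Description:
CHT1-COMP-blac-flag-his is a mammalian expression plasmid built on the pTT3 backbone for producing a secreted, pentameric form of the Plasmodium falciparum chitinase CHT1 (PF3D7_1252200). It is propagated in E. coli through a high-copy ColE1/pUC-type origin with ampicillin selection. It also carries an Epstein-Barr virus oriP fragment, which supports episomal maintenance in cells that express EBNA1. Remnants of lac regulatory elements are annotated in the backbone and play no evident role in expression of the payload.

Transcription is driven by the CMV enhancer and promoter, followed by adenovirus-derived leader and splice elements and a chimeric intron, and ends at a rabbit β-globin polyadenylation signal. The adenoviral "PTP" hit on the opposite strand probably reflects this leader region rather than a real coding sequence. The open reading frame begins with a mouse immunoglobulin heavy-chain signal peptide that directs secretion. The 1,134 bp CHT1 insert follows, cloned between retained NotI and AscI sites; it falls in the unannotated gap of both feature tables. All NXS/T sequons in the insert are changed to NXA to prevent N-linked glycosylation by the mammalian host. Downstream are rat Cd4 domains 3+4, the pentamerising coiled-coil region of COMP, β-lactamase lacking its signal sequence, a 3xFLAG tag and a 6xHis tag. The His tag is listed in the catalogue entry but not annotated.

Pentamerisation raises binding avidity, and the fused β-lactamase can serve as an enzymatic reporter. The associated study screened P. falciparum sporozoite membrane proteins for interactions, which fits use as a multimeric probe for weak extracellular interactions. The depositor and sequencing-derived records differ by only two nucleotides in length and carry the same annotations.
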