Features (pLannotate 1.2.2; 21 found; start..end, strand, type, name):
    184..273     +  intron         chimeric intron (fragment): chimera between introns from adenovirus and immunoglobulin heavy chain genes
    292..338     +  CDS            IgH signal sequence (fragment): signal sequence from the mouse immunoglobulin heavy chain variable region
   1459..2028    +  CDS            Cd4 (fragment): CD4_RAT - Experimental evidence at protein level: Swiss-Prot protein existence level 1. Integral membrane glycoprotein that plays an essential role in the immune response and serves multiple functions in responses against both external and internal offenses. In T-cells, functions primarily as a coreceptor for MHC class II molecule:peptide complex. The antigens presented by class II peptides are derived from extracellular proteins while class I peptides are derived from cytosolic proteins. Interacts simultaneously with the T-cell receptor (TCR) and the MHC class II presented by antigen presenti
   2065..2232    +  CDS            COMP (fragment): COMP_HUMAN - Experimental evidence at protein level: Swiss-Prot protein existence level 1. May play a role in the structural integrity of cartilage via its interaction with other extracellular matrix proteins such as the collagens and fibronectin. Can mediate the interaction of chondrocytes with the cartilage extracellular matrix through interaction with cell surface integrin receptors. Could play a role in the pathogenesis of osteoarthritis. Potent suppressor of apoptosis in both primary chondrocytes and transformed cells. Suppresses apoptosis by blocking the activation of caspase-3 and by in
   2240..3027    +  CDS            bla(M) (fragment): β-lactamase lacking the signal sequence; bla(M); allows cytosolic expression of β-lactamase
   3034..3099    +  CDS            3xFLAG: three tandem FLAG® epitope tags, followed by an enterokinase cleavage site
   3161..3216    +  polyA_signal   β-globin poly(A) signal: rabbit β-globin polyadenylation signal (Gil and Proudfoot, 1987)
   3730..5411    -  rep_origin     oriP (fragment): Epstein-Barr virus oriP replication origin (Yates et al., 2000)
   5538..5642    +  promoter       AmpR promoter: bla
   5643..6503    +  CDS            AmpR: β-lactamase; bla; confers resistance to ampicillin, carbenicillin, and related antibiotics
   6674..7262    +  rep_origin     ori: high-copy-number ColE1/pMB1/pBR322/pUC origin of replication
   7445..7537    +  CDS            lacI (fragment): lac repressor; lacI; The lac repressor binds to the lac operator to inhibit transcription in E. coli. This inhibition can be relieved by adding lactose or isopropyl-β-D-thiogalactopyranoside (IPTG).
   7550..7571    +  protein_bind   CAP binding site: CAP binding activates transcription in the presence of cAMP. E. coli catabolite activator protein
   7586..7616    +  promoter       lac promoter: promoter for the E. coli lac operon
   7624..7640    +  protein_bind   lac operator: The lac repressor binds to the lac operator to inhibit transcription in E. coli. This inhibition can be relieved by adding lactose or isopropyl-β-D-thiogalactopyranoside (IPTG). lac repressor encoded by lacI
   7710..7726    +  promoter       tet promoter (fragment): E. coli promoter for tetracycline efflux protein gene
   7736..7761    -  CDS            bla(M) (fragment): β-lactamase lacking the signal sequence; bla(M); allows cytosolic expression of β-lactamase
   7935..8314    +  enhancer       CMV enhancer: human cytomegalovirus immediate early enhancer
   8316..8515    +  promoter       CMV promoter: human cytomegalovirus (CMV) immediate early promoter
   8583..8621    +  misc_feature   Ad SA (fragment): adenovirus major late transcript splice acceptor (Friedrich and Soriano, 1991)
   8654..153     -  CDS            PTP (fragment) (across the origin): TERM_ADE02 - Experimental evidence at protein level: Swiss-Prot protein existence level 1. Protein covalently bound to the viral DNA that acts as a primer for viral genomic replication by DNA strand displacement. Assembles on the viral origin of replication in an initiation complex with viral polymerase, DBP, host NFIA and host POU2F1/OCT1. During initiation, the polymerase covalently couples the first dCTP with Ser- 580 of pTP. The terminal protein stimulates the template activity over 20 fold compared to protein-free templates. Neo-synthesized viral genomes are linked to two preterminal prot
>Addgene plasmid #110995 | CHT1-COMP-blac-flag-his | depositor full sequence | sequence record 208750 | CHT1-COMP-blac-flag-his sequence 8710 bps
CTCGAGAAAGGCGTCTAACCAGTCACAGTCGCAAGGTAGGCTGAGCACCGTGGCGGGCGGCAGCGGGTGG
CGGTCGGGGTTGTTTCTGGCGGAGGTGCTGCTGATGATGTAATTAAAGTAGGCGGTCTTGAGACGGCGGA
TGGTCGAGGTGAGGTGTGGCAGGCTTGAGATCCAGCTGTTGGGGTGAGTACTCCCTCTCAAAAGCGGGCA
TTACTTCTGCGCTAAGATTGTCAGTTTCCAAAAACGAGGAGGATTTGATATTCACCTGGCCCGATCTGGC
CATACACTTGAGTGACAATGACATCCACTTTGCCTTTCTCTCCACAGGTGTCCACTCCCAGGTCCAAGTT
TGCCACCATGGAGTTTCAGACCCAGGTACTCATGTCCCTGCTGCTCTGCATGTCTGGTGCGGCCGCCCAT
AGAGCCAGACCCGGCGAGAGCCGGAAGAACCCCAGAGAGATCATCAAGACCTTCAAAGAGAGCGGCAAGG
GCATCATCCAGGGCTACTACCCCTCCTGGGTGTCCTACAACCACAACCTGAAGGACCTGAACCCCAATCT
GAACGTGGTGCACATGAGCTTCGCCAAGATGGACCTGAGCTACGACAGCATCGAGAGCATCGTGGGCAGC
CCTCTGCTGTTCAAGAGCCTGATCGGCCTCGAGTACATCGGCCTGAACGAGTACTTCAACGACGCCATGA
ACCTGCGGAAGGCCAGGCCCGACATCATCATGCTGCTGAGCCTGGGCGGCGAGACATACCACCCCAGCAG
CTTCGACAGCGCCCTGAACGCCGTGGAAAAGATCGCCAACCTGGTGGACGAGCTGGGCTTCGACGGCATC
GACGTGGACTACGAGCCCAACGGCGCCTTCGACGGACTGAACGACAAAGAGAAGGCCGACTTCTTCGTGC
AGTACGTGACCAAGCTGCGCGAGTACATGTGCGACGACAAGCTGATCTCCATCAGCCAGAGCAGCAATGG
CGCCCTGAGCTGCATCGGCTTCAACGATCCCAAGAAAATCTGCATGGACGACGAGGCCCCTTACAACAGC
AAGTACTTTAACAAGCCCGACGTGAAGAAAGAGCTGCTGAGAGCCGCCCAGATGGCCAGTGCCGGCGGAG
CCATCTACCTGATGAACAATCTGAAGGATATGATCGACATGGTGTTCGTGCAGACCTTTAACTACGCCAA
CAGCGCCGACAGCACCGTGATGAAGGAACTGTACGACAGCTACGCCTACTACGGCAAGAAATACGACTAC
GTGATCATCATGGGCTTCACCCTGATGTTCCCCAGCACCCCTTTCAACCCCAACGACAAGATGCTGGTCA
AGTCCATCGGCGACTTCGTGAAAACCGAGAACAAGCTGAACAAGCGGGCCGACGGCTTCGGCCTGTGGTC
CCTGTCTAGCGACAACGCCGCCCACAACGAGCAGCTGGCCATCGAGTACTTTGTGGAAAGCCTGCACGGC
GCGCCGTCGACCTCCATCACGGCCTATAAGAGTGAGGGGGAGTCAGCGGAGTTCTCCTTCCCACTCAACC
TTGGAGAGGAAAGCCTGCAGGGAGAGTTGAGATGGAAGGCAGAGAAGGCTCCTTCTTCCCAGTCCTGGAT
CACCTTCTCCCTAAAGAACCAAAAGGTGTCTGTGCAGAAGTCTACTAGCAACCCCAAGTTCCAGCTGTCC
GAAACGCTCCCACTCACCCTTCAGATACCCCAGGTCTCCCTTCAGTTTGCTGGTTCTGGCAACCTGACCC
TGACTCTGGACAGAGGGATACTGTATCAGGAAGTGAACCTGGTGGTGATGAAAGTGACTCAGCCCGACAG
CAACACTTTGACCTGTGAGGTGATGGGACCCACCTCACCCAAGATGAGACTGATCTTGAAGCAGGAGAAT
CAGGAGGCCAGGGTCTCCAGGCAGGAGAAAGTGATTCAAGTGCAGGCCCCTGAAGCAGGGGTGTGGCAAT
GTCTACTGAGTGAAGGTGAAGAGGTCAAGATGGACTCCAAGATCCAGGTTTTATCCAAAGGGTTGAATTC
CGGCGGCGGCTCCGGAGGCGGTACCGGTGGCGGCGACCTAGCCCCACAGATGCTTCGAGAACTCCAGGAG
ACTAATGCGGCGCTGCAAGACGTGAGAGAGCTCTTGCGACAGCAGGTCAAGGAGATCACCTTCCTGAAGA
ATACGGTGATGGAATGTGACGCCTGCGGTCTAGACAGAAACCTGCCTCCACTAGCACCTCTGGGCCCACA
CCCAGAAACGCTGGTGAAAGTAAAAGATGCTGAAGATCAGTTGGGTGCACGAGTGGGTTACATCGAACTG
GATCTCAACAGCGGTAAGATCCTTGAGAGTTTTCGCCCCGAAGAACGTTTTCCAATGATGAGCACTTTTA
AAGTTCTGCTATGTGGCGCGGTATTATCCCGTATTGACGCCGGGCAAGAGCAACTCGGTCGCCGCATACA
CTATTCTCAGAATGACTTGGTTGAGTACTCACCAGTCACAGAAAAGCATCTTACGGATGGCATGACAGTA
AGAGAATTATGCAGTGCTGCCATAACCATGAGTGATAACACTGCGGCCAACTTACTTCTGACAACGATCG
GAGGACCGAAGGAGCTAACCGCTTTTTTGCACAACATGGGGGATCATGTAACTCGCCTTGATCGTTGGGA
ACCGGAGCTGAATGAAGCCATACCAAACGACGAGCGTGACACCACGATGCCTGTAGCAATGGCAACAACG
TTGCGCAAACTATTAACTGGCGAACTACTTACTCTAGCTTCCCGGCAACAATTAATAGACTGGATGGAGG
CGGATAAAGTTGCAGGACCACTTCTGCGCTCGGCCCTTCCGGCTGGCTGGTTTATTGCTGATAAATCTGG
AGCCGGTGAGCGTGGGTCTCGCGGTATCATTGCAGCACTGGGGCCAGATGGTAAGCCCTCCCGTATCGTA
GTTATCTACACGACGGGGAGTCAGGCAACTATGGATGAACGAAATAGACAGATCGCTGAGATAGGTGCCT
CACTGATTAAGCATTGGGGCCCTGACTACAAAGACCATGACGGTGATTATAAAGATCATGACATCGATTA
CAAGGATGACGATGACAAGGGCCCTCACCACCACCATCACCACTAATTAATTAAGGATCCCCCGACCTCG
ACCTCTGGCTAATAAAGGAAATTTATTTTCATTGCAATAGTGTGTTGGAATTTTTTGTGTCTCTCACTCG
GAAGGACATATGGGAGGGCAAATCATTTGGTCGAGATCCCTCGGAGATCTCTAGCTAGAGGATCGATCCC
CGCCCCGGACGAACTAAACCTGACTACGACATCTCTGCCCCTTCTTCGCGGGGCAGTGCATGTAATCCCT
TCAGTTGGTTGGTACAACTTGCCAACTGGGCCCTGTTCCACATGTGACACGGGGGGGGACCAAACACAAA
GGGGTTCTCTGACTGTAGTTGACATCCTTATAAATGGATGTGCACATTTGCCAACACTGAGTGGCTTTCA
TCCTGGAGCAGACTTTGCAGTCTGTGGACTGCAACACAACATTGCCTTTATGTGTAACTCTTGGCTGAAG
CTCTTACACCAATGCTGGGGGACATGTACCTCCCAGGGGCCCAGGAAGACTACGGGAGGCTACACCAACG
TCAATCAGAGGGGCCTGTGTAGCTACCGATAAGCGGACCCTCAAGAGGGCATTAGCAATAGTGTTTATAA
GGCCCCCTTGTTAACCCTAAACGGGTAGCATATGCTTCCCGGGTAGTAGTATATACTATCCAGACTAACC
CTAATTCAATAGCATATGTTACCCAACGGGAAGCATATGCTATCGAATTAGGGTTAGTAAAAGGGTCCTA
AGGAACAGCGATATCTCCCACCCCATGAGCTGTCACGGTTTTATTTACATGGGGTCAGGATTCCACGAGG
GTAGTGAACCATTTTAGTCACAAGGGCAGTGGCTGAAGATCAAGGAGCGGGCAGTGAACTCTCCTGAATC
TTCGCCTGCTTCTTCATTCTCCTTCGTTTAGCTAATAGAATAACTGCTGAGTTGTGAACAGTAAGGTGTA
TGTGAGGTGCTCGAAAACAAGGTTTCAGGTGACGCCCCCAGAATAAAATTTGGACGGGGGGTTCAGTGGT
GGCATTGTGCTATGACACCAATATAACCCTCACAAACCCCTTGGGCAATAAATACTAGTGTAGGAATGAA
ACATTCTGAATATCTTTAACAATAGAAATCCATGGGGTGGGGACAAGCCGTAAAGACTGGATGTCCATCT
CACACGAATTTATGGCTATGGGCAACACATAATCCTAGTGCAATATGATACTGGGGTTATTAAGATGTGT
CCCAGGCAGGGACCAAGACAGGTGAACCATGTTGTTACACTCTATTTGTAACAAGGGGAAAGAGAGTGGA
CGCCGACAGCAGCGGACTCCACTGGTTGTCTCTAACACCCCCGAAAATTAAACGGGGCTCCACGCCAATG
GGGCCCATAAACAAAGACAAGTGGCCACTCTTTTTTTTGAAATTGTGGAGTGGGGGCACGCGTCAGCCCC
CACACGCCGCCCTGCGGTTTTGGACTGTAAAATAAGGGTGTAATAACTTGGCTGATTGTAACCCCGCTAA
CCACTGCGGTCAAACCACTTGCCCACAAAACCACTAATGGCACCCCGGGGAATACCTGCATAAGTAGGTG
GGCGGGCCAAGATAGGGGCGCGATTGCTGCGATCTGGAGGACAAATTACACACACTTGCGCCTGAGCGCC
AAGCACAGGGTTGTTGGTCCTCATATTCACGAGGTCGCTGAGAGCACGGTGGGCTAATGTTGCCATGGGT
AGCATATACTACCCAAATATCTGGATAGCATATGCTATCCTAATCTATATCTGGGTAGCATAGGCTATCC
TAATCTATATCTGGGTAGCATATGCTATCCTAATCTATATCTGGGTAGTATATGCTATCCTAATTTATAT
CTGGGTAGCATAGGCTATCCTAATCTATATCTGGGTAGCATATGCTATCCTAATCTATATCTGGGTAGTA
TATGCTATCCTAATCTGTATCCGGGTAGCATATGCTATCCTAATAGAGATTAGGGTAGTATATGCTATCC
TAATTTATATCTGGGTAGCATATACTACCCAAATATCTGGATAGCATATGCTATCCTAATCTATATCTGG
GTAGCATATGCTATCCTAATCTATATCTGGGTAGCATAGGCTATCCTAATCTATATCTGGGTAGCATATG
CTATCCTAATCTATATCTGGGTAGTATATGCTATCCTAATTTATATCTGGGTAGCATAGGCTATCCTAAT
CTATATCTGGGTAGCATATGCTATCCTAATCTATATCTGGGTAGTATATGCTATCCTAATCTGTATCCGG
GTAGCATATGCTATCCTCATGATAAGCTGTCAAACATGAGAATTTTCTTGAAGACGAAAGGGCCTCGTGA
TACGCCTATTTTTATAGGTTAATGTCATGATAATAATGGTTTCTTAGACGTCAGGTGGCACTTTTCGGGG
AAATGTGCGCGGAACCCCTATTTGTTTATTTTTCTAAATACATTCAAATATGTATCCGCTCATGAGACAA
TAACCCTGATAAATGCTTCAATAATATTGAAAAAGGAAGAGTATGAGTATTCAACATTTCCGTGTCGCCC
TTATTCCCTTTTTTGCGGCATTTTGCCTTCCTGTTTTTGCTCACCCAGAAACGCTGGTGAAAGTAAAAGA
TGCTGAAGATCAGTTGGGTGCACGAGTGGGTTACATCGAACTGGATCTCAACAGCGGTAAGATCCTTGAG
AGTTTTCGCCCCGAAGAACGTTTTCCAATGATGAGCACTTTTAAAGTTCTGCTATGTGGCGCGGTATTAT
CCCGTGTTGACGCCGGGCAAGAGCAACTCGGTCGCCGCATACACTATTCTCAGAATGACTTGGTTGAGTA
CTCACCAGTCACAGAAAAGCATCTTACGGATGGCATGACAGTAAGAGAATTATGCAGTGCTGCCATAACC
ATGAGTGATAACACTGCGGCCAACTTACTTCTGACAACGATCGGAGGACCGAAGGAGCTAACCGCTTTTT
TGCACAACATGGGGGATCATGTAACTCGCCTTGATCGTTGGGAACCGGAGCTGAATGAAGCCATACCAAA
CGACGAGCGTGACACCACGATGCCTGCAGCAATGGCAACAACGTTGCGCAAACTATTAACTGGCGAACTA
CTTACTCTAGCTTCCCGGCAACAATTAATAGACTGGATGGAGGCGGATAAAGTTGCAGGACCACTTCTGC
GCTCGGCCCTTCCGGCTGGCTGGTTTATTGCTGATAAATCTGGAGCCGGTGAGCGTGGGTCTCGCGGTAT
CATTGCAGCACTGGGGCCAGATGGTAAGCCCTCCCGTATCGTAGTTATCTACACGACGGGGAGTCAGGCA
ACTATGGATGAACGAAATAGACAGATCGCTGAGATAGGTGCCTCACTGATTAAGCATTGGTAACTGTCAG
ACCAAGTTTACTCATATATACTTTAGATTGATTTAAAACTTCATTTTTAATTTAAAAGGATCTAGGTGAA
GATCCTTTTTGATAATCTCATGACCAAAATCCCTTAACGTGAGTTTTCGTTCCACTGAGCGTCAGACCCC
GTAGAAAAGATCAAAGGATCTTCTTGAGATCCTTTTTTTCTGCGCGTAATCTGCTGCTTGCAAACAAAAA
AACCACCGCTACCAGCGGTGGTTTGTTTGCCGGATCAAGAGCTACCAACTCTTTTTCCGAAGGTAACTGG
CTTCAGCAGAGCGCAGATACCAAATACTGTTCTTCTAGTGTAGCCGTAGTTAGGCCACCACTTCAAGAAC
TCTGTAGCACCGCCTACATACCTCGCTCTGCTAATCCTGTTACCAGTGGCTGCTGCCAGTGGCGATAAGT
CGTGTCTTACCGGGTTGGACTCAAGACGATAGTTACCGGATAAGGCGCAGCGGTCGGGCTGAACGGGGGG
TTCGTGCACACAGCCCAGCTTGGAGCGAACGACCTACACCGAACTGAGATACCTACAGCGTGAGCTATGA
GAAAGCGCCACGCTTCCCGAAGGGAGAAAGGCGGACAGGTATCCGGTAAGCGGCAGGGTCGGAACAGGAG
AGCGCACGAGGGAGCTTCCAGGGGGAAACGCCTGGTATCTTTATAGTCCTGTCGGGTTTCGCCACCTCTG
ACTTGAGCGTCGATTTTTGTGATGCTCGTCAGGGGGGCGGAGCCTATGGAAAAACGCCAGCAACGCGGCC
TTTTTACGGTTCCTGGCCTTTTGCTGGCCTTTTGCTCACATGTTCTTTCCTGCGTTATCCCCTGATTCTG
TGGATAACCGTATTACCGCCTTTGAGTGAGCTGATACCGCTCGCCGCAGCCGAACGACCGAGCGCAGCGA
GTCAGTGAGCGAGGAAGCGGAAGAGCGCCCAATACGCAAACCGCCTCTCCCCGCGCGTTGGCCGATTCAT
TAATGCAGCTGGCACGACAGGTTTCCCGACTGGAAAGCGGGCAGTGAGCGCAACGCAATTAATGTGAGTT
AGCTCACTCATTAGGCACCCCAGGCTTTACACTTTATGCTTCCGGCTCGTATGTTGTGTGGAATTGTGAG
CGGATAACAATTTCACACAGGAAACAGCTATGACCATGATTACGCCAAGCTCTAGCTAGAGGTCGACCAA
TTCTCATGTTTGACAGCTTATCATCGCAGATCCGGGCAACGTTGTTGCCATTGCTGCAGGCGCAGAACTG
GTAGGTATGGAAGATCTATACATTGAATCAATATTGGCAATTAGCCATATTAGTCATTGGTTATATAGCA
TAAATCAATATTGGCTATTGGCCATTGCATACGTTGTATCTATATCATAATATGTACATTTATATTGGCT
CATGTCCAATATGACCGCCATGTTGACATTGATTATTGACTAGTTATTAATAGTAATCAATTACGGGGTC
ATTAGTTCATAGCCCATATATGGAGTTCCGCGTTACATAACTTACGGTAAATGGCCCGCCTGGCTGACCG
CCCAACGACCCCCGCCCATTGACGTCAATAATGACGTATGTTCCCATAGTAACGCCAATAGGGACTTTCC
ATTGACGTCAATGGGTGGAGTATTTACGGTAAACTGCCCACTTGGCAGTACATCAAGTGTATCATATGCC
AAGTCCGCCCCCTATTGACGTCAATGACGGTAAATGGCCCGCCTGGCATTATGCCCAGTACATGACCTTA
CGGGACTTTCCTACTTGGCAGTACATCTACGTATTAGTCATCGCTATTACCATGGTGATGCGGTTTTGGC
AGTACACCAATGGGCGTGGATAGCGGTTTGACTCACGGGGATTTCCAAGTCTCCACCCCATTGACGTCAA
TGGGAGTTTGTTTTGGCACCAAAATCAACGGGACTTTCCAAAATGTCGTAATAACCCCGCCCCGTTGACG
CAAATGGGCGGTAGGCGTGTACGGTGGGAGGTCTATATAAGCAGAGCTCGTTTAGTGAACCGTCAGATCC
TCACTCTCTTCCGCATCGCTGTCTGCGAGGGCCAGCTGTTGGGCTCGCGGTTGAGGACAAACTCTTCGCG
GTCTTTCCAGTACTCTTGGATCGGAAACCCGTCGGCCTCCGAACGGTACTCCGCCACCGAGGGACCTGAG
CGAGTCCGCATCGACCGGATCGGAAAACCT
