Features (pLannotate 1.2.2; 21 found; start..end, strand, type, name):
    184..273     +  intron         chimeric intron (fragment): chimera between introns from adenovirus and immunoglobulin heavy chain genes
    292..338     +  CDS            IgH signal sequence (fragment): signal sequence from the mouse immunoglobulin heavy chain variable region
   1459..2028    +  CDS            Cd4 (fragment): CD4_RAT - Experimental evidence at protein level: Swiss-Prot protein existence level 1. Integral membrane glycoprotein that plays an essential role in the immune response and serves multiple functions in responses against both external and internal offenses. In T-cells, functions primarily as a coreceptor for MHC class II molecule:peptide complex. The antigens presented by class II peptides are derived from extracellular proteins while class I peptides are derived from cytosolic proteins. Interacts simultaneously with the T-cell receptor (TCR) and the MHC class II presented by antigen presenti
   2065..2232    +  CDS            COMP (fragment): COMP_HUMAN - Experimental evidence at protein level: Swiss-Prot protein existence level 1. May play a role in the structural integrity of cartilage via its interaction with other extracellular matrix proteins such as the collagens and fibronectin. Can mediate the interaction of chondrocytes with the cartilage extracellular matrix through interaction with cell surface integrin receptors. Could play a role in the pathogenesis of osteoarthritis. Potent suppressor of apoptosis in both primary chondrocytes and transformed cells. Suppresses apoptosis by blocking the activation of caspase-3 and by in
   2240..3027    +  CDS            bla(M) (fragment): β-lactamase lacking the signal sequence; bla(M); allows cytosolic expression of β-lactamase
   3034..3099    +  CDS            3xFLAG: three tandem FLAG® epitope tags, followed by an enterokinase cleavage site
   3159..3214    +  polyA_signal   β-globin poly(A) signal: rabbit β-globin polyadenylation signal (Gil and Proudfoot, 1987)
   3728..5409    -  rep_origin     oriP (fragment): Epstein-Barr virus oriP replication origin (Yates et al., 2000)
   5536..5640    +  promoter       AmpR promoter: bla
   5641..6501    +  CDS            AmpR: β-lactamase; bla; confers resistance to ampicillin, carbenicillin, and related antibiotics
   6672..7260    +  rep_origin     ori: high-copy-number ColE1/pMB1/pBR322/pUC origin of replication
   7443..7535    +  CDS            lacI (fragment): lac repressor; lacI; The lac repressor binds to the lac operator to inhibit transcription in E. coli. This inhibition can be relieved by adding lactose or isopropyl-β-D-thiogalactopyranoside (IPTG).
   7548..7569    +  protein_bind   CAP binding site: CAP binding activates transcription in the presence of cAMP. E. coli catabolite activator protein
   7584..7614    +  promoter       lac promoter: promoter for the E. coli lac operon
   7622..7638    +  protein_bind   lac operator: The lac repressor binds to the lac operator to inhibit transcription in E. coli. This inhibition can be relieved by adding lactose or isopropyl-β-D-thiogalactopyranoside (IPTG). lac repressor encoded by lacI
   7708..7724    +  promoter       tet promoter (fragment): E. coli promoter for tetracycline efflux protein gene
   7734..7759    -  CDS            bla(M) (fragment): β-lactamase lacking the signal sequence; bla(M); allows cytosolic expression of β-lactamase
   7933..8312    +  enhancer       CMV enhancer: human cytomegalovirus immediate early enhancer
   8314..8513    +  promoter       CMV promoter: human cytomegalovirus (CMV) immediate early promoter
   8581..8619    +  misc_feature   Ad SA (fragment): adenovirus major late transcript splice acceptor (Friedrich and Soriano, 1991)
   8652..153     -  CDS            PTP (fragment) (across the origin): TERM_ADE02 - Experimental evidence at protein level: Swiss-Prot protein existence level 1. Protein covalently bound to the viral DNA that acts as a primer for viral genomic replication by DNA strand displacement. Assembles on the viral origin of replication in an initiation complex with viral polymerase, DBP, host NFIA and host POU2F1/OCT1. During initiation, the polymerase covalently couples the first dCTP with Ser- 580 of pTP. The terminal protein stimulates the template activity over 20 fold compared to protein-free templates. Neo-synthesized viral genomes are linked to two preterminal prot
>Addgene plasmid #110995 | CHT1-COMP-blac-flag-his | addgene full sequence | sequence record 224486 | Addgene NGS Result
CTCGAGAAAGGCGTCTAACCAGTCACAGTCGCAAGGTAGGCTGAGCACCGTGGCGGGCGGCAGCGGGTGG
CGGTCGGGGTTGTTTCTGGCGGAGGTGCTGCTGATGATGTAATTAAAGTAGGCGGTCTTGAGACGGCGGA
TGGTCGAGGTGAGGTGTGGCAGGCTTGAGATCCAGCTGTTGGGGTGAGTACTCCCTCTCAAAAGCGGGCA
TTACTTCTGCGCTAAGATTGTCAGTTTCCAAAAACGAGGAGGATTTGATATTCACCTGGCCCGATCTGGC
CATACACTTGAGTGACAATGACATCCACTTTGCCTTTCTCTCCACAGGTGTCCACTCCCAGGTCCAAGTT
TGCCACCATGGAGTTTCAGACCCAGGTACTCATGTCCCTGCTGCTCTGCATGTCTGGTGCGGCCGCCCAT
AGAGCCAGACCCGGCGAGAGCCGGAAGAACCCCAGAGAGATCATCAAGACCTTCAAAGAGAGCGGCAAGG
GCATCATCCAGGGCTACTACCCCTCCTGGGTGTCCTACAACCACAACCTGAAGGACCTGAACCCCAATCT
GAACGTGGTGCACATGAGCTTCGCCAAGATGGACCTGAGCTACGACAGCATCGAGAGCATCGTGGGCAGC
CCTCTGCTGTTCAAGAGCCTGATCGGCCTCGAGTACATCGGCCTGAACGAGTACTTCAACGACGCCATGA
ACCTGCGGAAGGCCAGGCCCGACATCATCATGCTGCTGAGCCTGGGCGGCGAGACATACCACCCCAGCAG
CTTCGACAGCGCCCTGAACGCCGTGGAAAAGATCGCCAACCTGGTGGACGAGCTGGGCTTCGACGGCATC
GACGTGGACTACGAGCCCAACGGCGCCTTCGACGGACTGAACGACAAAGAGAAGGCCGACTTCTTCGTGC
AGTACGTGACCAAGCTGCGCGAGTACATGTGCGACGACAAGCTGATCTCCATCAGCCAGAGCAGCAATGG
CGCCCTGAGCTGCATCGGCTTCAACGATCCCAAGAAAATCTGCATGGACGACGAGGCCCCTTACAACAGC
AAGTACTTTAACAAGCCCGACGTGAAGAAAGAGCTGCTGAGAGCCGCCCAGATGGCCAGTGCCGGCGGAG
CCATCTACCTGATGAACAATCTGAAGGATATGATCGACATGGTGTTCGTGCAGACCTTTAACTACGCCAA
CAGCGCCGACAGCACCGTGATGAAGGAACTGTACGACAGCTACGCCTACTACGGCAAGAAATACGACTAC
GTGATCATCATGGGCTTCACCCTGATGTTCCCCAGCACCCCTTTCAACCCCAACGACAAGATGCTGGTCA
AGTCCATCGGCGACTTCGTGAAAACCGAGAACAAGCTGAACAAGCGGGCCGACGGCTTCGGCCTGTGGTC
CCTGTCTAGCGACAACGCCGCCCACAACGAGCAGCTGGCCATCGAGTACTTTGTGGAAAGCCTGCACGGC
GCGCCGTCGACCTCCATCACGGCCTATAAGAGTGAGGGGGAGTCAGCGGAGTTCTCCTTCCCACTCAACC
TTGGAGAGGAAAGCCTGCAGGGAGAGTTGAGATGGAAGGCAGAGAAGGCTCCTTCTTCCCAGTCCTGGAT
CACCTTCTCCCTAAAGAACCAAAAGGTGTCTGTGCAGAAGTCTACTAGCAACCCCAAGTTCCAGCTGTCC
GAAACGCTCCCACTCACCCTTCAGATACCCCAGGTCTCCCTTCAGTTTGCTGGTTCTGGCAACCTGACCC
TGACTCTGGACAGAGGGATACTGTATCAGGAAGTGAACCTGGTGGTGATGAAAGTGACTCAGCCCGACAG
CAACACTTTGACCTGTGAGGTGATGGGACCCACCTCACCCAAGATGAGACTGATCTTGAAGCAGGAGAAT
CAGGAGGCCAGGGTCTCCAGGCAGGAGAAAGTGATTCAAGTGCAGGCCCCTGAAGCAGGGGTGTGGCAAT
GTCTACTGAGTGAAGGTGAAGAGGTCAAGATGGACTCCAAGATCCAGGTTTTATCCAAAGGGTTGAATTC
CGGCGGCGGCTCCGGAGGCGGTACCGGTGGCGGCGACCTAGCCCCACAGATGCTTCGAGAACTCCAGGAG
ACTAATGCGGCGCTGCAAGACGTGAGAGAGCTCTTGCGACAGCAGGTCAAGGAGATCACCTTCCTGAAGA
ATACGGTGATGGAATGTGACGCCTGCGGTCTAGACAGAAACCTGCCTCCACTAGCACCTCTGGGCCCACA
CCCAGAAACGCTGGTGAAAGTAAAAGATGCTGAAGATCAGTTGGGTGCACGAGTGGGTTACATCGAACTG
GATCTCAACAGCGGTAAGATCCTTGAGAGTTTTCGCCCCGAAGAACGTTTTCCAATGATGAGCACTTTTA
AAGTTCTGCTATGTGGCGCGGTATTATCCCGTATTGACGCCGGGCAAGAGCAACTCGGTCGCCGCATACA
CTATTCTCAGAATGACTTGGTTGAGTACTCACCAGTCACAGAAAAGCATCTTACGGATGGCATGACAGTA
AGAGAATTATGCAGTGCTGCCATAACCATGAGTGATAACACTGCGGCCAACTTACTTCTGACAACGATCG
GAGGACCGAAGGAGCTAACCGCTTTTTTGCACAACATGGGGGATCATGTAACTCGCCTTGATCGTTGGGA
ACCGGAGCTGAATGAAGCCATACCAAACGACGAGCGTGACACCACGATGCCTGTAGCAATGGCAACAACG
TTGCGCAAACTATTAACTGGCGAACTACTTACTCTAGCTTCCCGGCAACAATTAATAGACTGGATGGAGG
CGGATAAAGTTGCAGGACCACTTCTGCGCTCGGCCCTTCCGGCTGGCTGGTTTATTGCTGATAAATCTGG
AGCCGGTGAGCGTGGGTCTCGCGGTATCATTGCAGCACTGGGGCCAGATGGTAAGCCCTCCCGTATCGTA
GTTATCTACACGACGGGGAGTCAGGCAACTATGGATGAACGAAATAGACAGATCGCTGAGATAGGTGCCT
CACTGATTAAGCATTGGGGCCCTGACTACAAAGACCATGACGGTGATTATAAAGATCATGACATCGATTA
CAAGGATGACGATGACAAGGGCCCTCACCACCACCATCACCACTAATAATAAGGATCCCCCGACCTCGAC
CTCTGGCTAATAAAGGAAATTTATTTTCATTGCAATAGTGTGTTGGAATTTTTTGTGTCTCTCACTCGGA
AGGACATATGGGAGGGCAAATCATTTGGTCGAGATCCCTCGGAGATCTCTAGCTAGAGGATCGATCCCCG
CCCCGGACGAACTAAACCTGACTACGACATCTCTGCCCCTTCTTCGCGGGGCAGTGCATGTAATCCCTTC
AGTTGGTTGGTACAACTTGCCAACTGGGCCCTGTTCCACATGTGACACGGGGGGGGACCAAACACAAAGG
GGTTCTCTGACTGTAGTTGACATCCTTATAAATGGATGTGCACATTTGCCAACACTGAGTGGCTTTCATC
CTGGAGCAGACTTTGCAGTCTGTGGACTGCAACACAACATTGCCTTTATGTGTAACTCTTGGCTGAAGCT
CTTACACCAATGCTGGGGGACATGTACCTCCCAGGGGCCCAGGAAGACTACGGGAGGCTACACCAACGTC
AATCAGAGGGGCCTGTGTAGCTACCGATAAGCGGACCCTCAAGAGGGCATTAGCAATAGTGTTTATAAGG
CCCCCTTGTTAACCCTAAACGGGTAGCATATGCTTCCCGGGTAGTAGTATATACTATCCAGACTAACCCT
AATTCAATAGCATATGTTACCCAACGGGAAGCATATGCTATCGAATTAGGGTTAGTAAAAGGGTCCTAAG
GAACAGCGATATCTCCCACCCCATGAGCTGTCACGGTTTTATTTACATGGGGTCAGGATTCCACGAGGGT
AGTGAACCATTTTAGTCACAAGGGCAGTGGCTGAAGATCAAGGAGCGGGCAGTGAACTCTCCTGAATCTT
CGCCTGCTTCTTCATTCTCCTTCGTTTAGCTAATAGAATAACTGCTGAGTTGTGAACAGTAAGGTGTATG
TGAGGTGCTCGAAAACAAGGTTTCAGGTGACGCCCCCAGAATAAAATTTGGACGGGGGGTTCAGTGGTGG
CATTGTGCTATGACACCAATATAACCCTCACAAACCCCTTGGGCAATAAATACTAGTGTAGGAATGAAAC
ATTCTGAATATCTTTAACAATAGAAATCCATGGGGTGGGGACAAGCCGTAAAGACTGGATGTCCATCTCA
CACGAATTTATGGCTATGGGCAACACATAATCCTAGTGCAATATGATACTGGGGTTATTAAGATGTGTCC
CAGGCAGGGACCAAGACAGGTGAACCATGTTGTTACACTCTATTTGTAACAAGGGGAAAGAGAGTGGACG
CCGACAGCAGCGGACTCCACTGGTTGTCTCTAACACCCCCGAAAATTAAACGGGGCTCCACGCCAATGGG
GCCCATAAACAAAGACAAGTGGCCACTCTTTTTTTTGAAATTGTGGAGTGGGGGCACGCGTCAGCCCCCA
CACGCCGCCCTGCGGTTTTGGACTGTAAAATAAGGGTGTAATAACTTGGCTGATTGTAACCCCGCTAACC
ACTGCGGTCAAACCACTTGCCCACAAAACCACTAATGGCACCCCGGGGAATACCTGCATAAGTAGGTGGG
CGGGCCAAGATAGGGGCGCGATTGCTGCGATCTGGAGGACAAATTACACACACTTGCGCCTGAGCGCCAA
GCACAGGGTTGTTGGTCCTCATATTCACGAGGTCGCTGAGAGCACGGTGGGCTAATGTTGCCATGGGTAG
CATATACTACCCAAATATCTGGATAGCATATGCTATCCTAATCTATATCTGGGTAGCATAGGCTATCCTA
ATCTATATCTGGGTAGCATATGCTATCCTAATCTATATCTGGGTAGTATATGCTATCCTAATTTATATCT
GGGTAGCATAGGCTATCCTAATCTATATCTGGGTAGCATATGCTATCCTAATCTATATCTGGGTAGTATA
TGCTATCCTAATCTGTATCCGGGTAGCATATGCTATCCTAATAGAGATTAGGGTAGTATATGCTATCCTA
ATTTATATCTGGGTAGCATATACTACCCAAATATCTGGATAGCATATGCTATCCTAATCTATATCTGGGT
AGCATATGCTATCCTAATCTATATCTGGGTAGCATAGGCTATCCTAATCTATATCTGGGTAGCATATGCT
ATCCTAATCTATATCTGGGTAGTATATGCTATCCTAATTTATATCTGGGTAGCATAGGCTATCCTAATCT
ATATCTGGGTAGCATATGCTATCCTAATCTATATCTGGGTAGTATATGCTATCCTAATCTGTATCCGGGT
AGCATATGCTATCCTCATGATAAGCTGTCAAACATGAGAATTTTCTTGAAGACGAAAGGGCCTCGTGATA
CGCCTATTTTTATAGGTTAATGTCATGATAATAATGGTTTCTTAGACGTCAGGTGGCACTTTTCGGGGAA
ATGTGCGCGGAACCCCTATTTGTTTATTTTTCTAAATACATTCAAATATGTATCCGCTCATGAGACAATA
ACCCTGATAAATGCTTCAATAATATTGAAAAAGGAAGAGTATGAGTATTCAACATTTCCGTGTCGCCCTT
ATTCCCTTTTTTGCGGCATTTTGCCTTCCTGTTTTTGCTCACCCAGAAACGCTGGTGAAAGTAAAAGATG
CTGAAGATCAGTTGGGTGCACGAGTGGGTTACATCGAACTGGATCTCAACAGCGGTAAGATCCTTGAGAG
TTTTCGCCCCGAAGAACGTTTTCCAATGATGAGCACTTTTAAAGTTCTGCTATGTGGCGCGGTATTATCC
CGTGTTGACGCCGGGCAAGAGCAACTCGGTCGCCGCATACACTATTCTCAGAATGACTTGGTTGAGTACT
CACCAGTCACAGAAAAGCATCTTACGGATGGCATGACAGTAAGAGAATTATGCAGTGCTGCCATAACCAT
GAGTGATAACACTGCGGCCAACTTACTTCTGACAACGATCGGAGGACCGAAGGAGCTAACCGCTTTTTTG
CACAACATGGGGGATCATGTAACTCGCCTTGATCGTTGGGAACCGGAGCTGAATGAAGCCATACCAAACG
ACGAGCGTGACACCACGATGCCTGCAGCAATGGCAACAACGTTGCGCAAACTATTAACTGGCGAACTACT
TACTCTAGCTTCCCGGCAACAATTAATAGACTGGATGGAGGCGGATAAAGTTGCAGGACCACTTCTGCGC
TCGGCCCTTCCGGCTGGCTGGTTTATTGCTGATAAATCTGGAGCCGGTGAGCGTGGGTCTCGCGGTATCA
TTGCAGCACTGGGGCCAGATGGTAAGCCCTCCCGTATCGTAGTTATCTACACGACGGGGAGTCAGGCAAC
TATGGATGAACGAAATAGACAGATCGCTGAGATAGGTGCCTCACTGATTAAGCATTGGTAACTGTCAGAC
CAAGTTTACTCATATATACTTTAGATTGATTTAAAACTTCATTTTTAATTTAAAAGGATCTAGGTGAAGA
TCCTTTTTGATAATCTCATGACCAAAATCCCTTAACGTGAGTTTTCGTTCCACTGAGCGTCAGACCCCGT
AGAAAAGATCAAAGGATCTTCTTGAGATCCTTTTTTTCTGCGCGTAATCTGCTGCTTGCAAACAAAAAAA
CCACCGCTACCAGCGGTGGTTTGTTTGCCGGATCAAGAGCTACCAACTCTTTTTCCGAAGGTAACTGGCT
TCAGCAGAGCGCAGATACCAAATACTGTTCTTCTAGTGTAGCCGTAGTTAGGCCACCACTTCAAGAACTC
TGTAGCACCGCCTACATACCTCGCTCTGCTAATCCTGTTACCAGTGGCTGCTGCCAGTGGCGATAAGTCG
TGTCTTACCGGGTTGGACTCAAGACGATAGTTACCGGATAAGGCGCAGCGGTCGGGCTGAACGGGGGGTT
CGTGCACACAGCCCAGCTTGGAGCGAACGACCTACACCGAACTGAGATACCTACAGCGTGAGCTATGAGA
AAGCGCCACGCTTCCCGAAGGGAGAAAGGCGGACAGGTATCCGGTAAGCGGCAGGGTCGGAACAGGAGAG
CGCACGAGGGAGCTTCCAGGGGGAAACGCCTGGTATCTTTATAGTCCTGTCGGGTTTCGCCACCTCTGAC
TTGAGCGTCGATTTTTGTGATGCTCGTCAGGGGGGCGGAGCCTATGGAAAAACGCCAGCAACGCGGCCTT
TTTACGGTTCCTGGCCTTTTGCTGGCCTTTTGCTCACATGTTCTTTCCTGCGTTATCCCCTGATTCTGTG
GATAACCGTATTACCGCCTTTGAGTGAGCTGATACCGCTCGCCGCAGCCGAACGACCGAGCGCAGCGAGT
CAGTGAGCGAGGAAGCGGAAGAGCGCCCAATACGCAAACCGCCTCTCCCCGCGCGTTGGCCGATTCATTA
ATGCAGCTGGCACGACAGGTTTCCCGACTGGAAAGCGGGCAGTGAGCGCAACGCAATTAATGTGAGTTAG
CTCACTCATTAGGCACCCCAGGCTTTACACTTTATGCTTCCGGCTCGTATGTTGTGTGGAATTGTGAGCG
GATAACAATTTCACACAGGAAACAGCTATGACCATGATTACGCCAAGCTCTAGCTAGAGGTCGACCAATT
CTCATGTTTGACAGCTTATCATCGCAGATCCGGGCAACGTTGTTGCCATTGCTGCAGGCGCAGAACTGGT
AGGTATGGAAGATCTATACATTGAATCAATATTGGCAATTAGCCATATTAGTCATTGGTTATATAGCATA
AATCAATATTGGCTATTGGCCATTGCATACGTTGTATCTATATCATAATATGTACATTTATATTGGCTCA
TGTCCAATATGACCGCCATGTTGACATTGATTATTGACTAGTTATTAATAGTAATCAATTACGGGGTCAT
TAGTTCATAGCCCATATATGGAGTTCCGCGTTACATAACTTACGGTAAATGGCCCGCCTGGCTGACCGCC
CAACGACCCCCGCCCATTGACGTCAATAATGACGTATGTTCCCATAGTAACGCCAATAGGGACTTTCCAT
TGACGTCAATGGGTGGAGTATTTACGGTAAACTGCCCACTTGGCAGTACATCAAGTGTATCATATGCCAA
GTCCGCCCCCTATTGACGTCAATGACGGTAAATGGCCCGCCTGGCATTATGCCCAGTACATGACCTTACG
GGACTTTCCTACTTGGCAGTACATCTACGTATTAGTCATCGCTATTACCATGGTGATGCGGTTTTGGCAG
TACACCAATGGGCGTGGATAGCGGTTTGACTCACGGGGATTTCCAAGTCTCCACCCCATTGACGTCAATG
GGAGTTTGTTTTGGCACCAAAATCAACGGGACTTTCCAAAATGTCGTAATAACCCCGCCCCGTTGACGCA
AATGGGCGGTAGGCGTGTACGGTGGGAGGTCTATATAAGCAGAGCTCGTTTAGTGAACCGTCAGATCCTC
ACTCTCTTCCGCATCGCTGTCTGCGAGGGCCAGCTGTTGGGCTCGCGGTTGAGGACAAACTCTTCGCGGT
CTTTCCAGTACTCTTGGATCGGAAACCCGTCGGCCTCCGAACGGTACTCCGCCACCGAGGGACCTGAGCG
AGTCCGCATCGACCGGATCGGAAAACCT
